Addgene plasmid #222568: pPB-cT3G-cERP2-SOD1
Purpose: PiggyBac transposon plasmid for doxycycline inducible expression of SOD1
Depositing lab: George Church. Depositing organization: Harvard Medical School. Publication: Induction of Meiosis from Human Pluripotent Stem Cells. Pierson Smela M, Adams J, Ma C, Breimann L, Widocki U, Shioda T, Church GM. bioRxiv 2024.05.31.596483 10.1101/2024.05.31.596483.
Backbone
  Vector backbone: pPB-cT3G-cERP2
  Vector type: Mammalian Expression
  Selectable markers: Puromycin
Growth in bacteria
  Bacterial resistance: Ampicillin, 100 μg/mL
  Growth temperature: 37°C
  Growth strain: DH5alpha
  Copy number: High Copy
Gene/Insert
  Gene/Insert name: SOD1
  Species: H. sapiens (human)
  Entrez Gene: SOD1 (a.k.a. ALS, ALS1, HEL-S-44, IPOA, SOD, STAHP, hSod1, homodimer)
  Cloning method: Gateway Cloning
Terms and licenses: Academic/Nonprofit Terms; Industry Terms: Not Available to Industry
Depositor comments: Please visit https://doi.org/10.1101/2024.05.31.596483 for bioRxiv preprint.
How to cite: pPB-cT3G-cERP2-SOD1 was a gift from George Church (Addgene plasmid # 222568 ; http://n2t.net/addgene:222568 ; RRID:Addgene_222568)
