[The description below was written by a language model from this plasmid's Addgene catalogue record and pLannotate feature annotations shown in this document.]
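Description:
pPB-cT3G-cERP2-SOD1 is a mammalian expression plasmid built on the pPB-cT3G-cERP2 backbone, described as a PiggyBac transposon vector for doxycycline-inducible expression of human SOD1 (superoxide dismutase 1). It is propagated in E. coli through a high-copy ColE1/pUC-type origin with ampicillin selection (AmpR under its own bla promoter). The backbone also carries remnants of standard cloning vectors, including lac promoter/operator elements and fragments of lacZα, lacI, bom and rop. The annotation does not mark the PiggyBac terminal repeats, so their positions cannot be read from the feature table. In this type of vector, they flank the cargo and allow genomic integration when a PiggyBac transposase is supplied separately.

The payload is an all-in-one Tet-On system made of two divergently oriented units. In the forward direction, a third-generation Tet-responsive promoter (annotated as TRE3G/tight TRE fragments) drives the SOD1 coding sequence. SOD1 sits between attB1 and attB2 sites, consistent with insertion by Gateway recombination, and is followed by an SV40 polyadenylation signal. A short partial match to an HA tag lies just after attB2, but the record does not indicate whether SOD1 is tagged. The small SNR52 promoter and gRNA scaffold hits nearby are brief fragments and are probably spurious matches. On the opposite strand, an EF-1α core promoter drives a reverse tetracycline transactivator (an rtTA3-like match with VP16-derived activation repeats), followed by the puromycin N-acetyltransferase gene (pac) and a second SV40 poly(A) signal. The element linking the two coding sequences is not annotated. Puromycin therefore selects for stably integrated cells, and adding doxycycline lets the transactivator switch on SOD1. The plasmid comes from work on inducing meiosis from human pluripotent stem cells.
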