Features (pLannotate 1.2.2; 26 found; start..end, strand, type, name):
      9..257     +  promoter       TRE3GV promoter (fragment): 3rd-generation Tet-responsive promoter that can be activated by binding of Tet-On® 3G, optimized for retroviral and lentiviral vectors
    264..305     +  promoter       tight TRE promoter (fragment): Tet-responsive promoter PTight, consisting of seven tet operator sequences followed by the minimal CMV promoter
    386..410     +  protein_bind   attB1: mutant version of attB; recombination site for the Gateway® BP reaction BP Clonase™
    419..880     +  CDS            SOD1 (sequence withheld): SODC_HUMAN - Experimental evidence at protein level: Swiss-Prot protein existence level 1. Destroys radicals which are normally produced within the cells and which are toxic to biological systems. From Homo sapiens (Human).
    885..909     -  protein_bind   attB2: mutant version of attB; recombination site for the Gateway® BP reaction BP Clonase™
    911..939     +  CDS            3xHA (fragment): three tandem HA epitope tags
    977..999     +  promoter       SNR52 promoter (fragment): promoter for the S. cerevisiae small nucleolar RNA gene SNR52
   1020..1043    +  misc_RNA       gRNA scaffold (fragment): guide RNA scaffold for the Streptococcus pyogenes CRISPR/Cas9 system
   1104..1238    -  polyA_signal   SV40 poly(A) signal: SV40 polyadenylation signal
   1551..1708    +  CDS            lacZα (fragment): LacZα fragment of β-galactosidase; lacZ fragment
   1714..1813    -  misc_feature   bom (fragment): basis of mobility region from pBR322
   1917..1952    -  CDS            rop (fragment): Rop protein, which maintains plasmids at low copy number; rop
   2048..2152    +  promoter       AmpR promoter: bla
   2153..3013    +  CDS            AmpR: β-lactamase; bla; confers resistance to ampicillin, carbenicillin, and related antibiotics
   3184..3772    +  rep_origin     ori: high-copy-number ColE1/pMB1/pBR322/pUC origin of replication
   3955..4047    +  CDS            lacI (fragment): lac repressor; lacI; The lac repressor binds to the lac operator to inhibit transcription in E. coli. This inhibition can be relieved by adding lactose or isopropyl-β-D-thiogalactopyranoside (IPTG).
   4053..4136    +  CDS            lacI (fragment): lac repressor; lacI; The lac repressor binds to the lac operator to inhibit transcription in E. coli. This inhibition can be relieved by adding lactose or isopropyl-β-D-thiogalactopyranoside (IPTG).
   4149..4170    +  protein_bind   CAP binding site: CAP binding activates transcription in the presence of cAMP. E. coli catabolite activator protein
   4185..4215    +  promoter       lac promoter: promoter for the E. coli lac operon
   4223..4239    +  protein_bind   lac operator: The lac repressor binds to the lac operator to inhibit transcription in E. coli. This inhibition can be relieved by adding lactose or isopropyl-β-D-thiogalactopyranoside (IPTG). lac repressor encoded by lacI
   4527..4608    -  polyA_signal   SV40 poly(A) signal: SV40 polyadenylation signal
   4631..4714    -  CDS            large T antigen (fragment): large T antigen from SV40 (simian virus 40)
   4728..5324    -  CDS            pac: PUAC_STRAD - Protein predicted: Swiss-Prot protein existence level 4. Detoxification of puromycin. From Streptomyces alboniger.
   5397..5507    -  CDS            VP48: 3 tandem repeats of the minimal activation domain of herpes simplex virus VP16 (Cheng et al., 2013)
   5437..6134    -  CDS            rtTA3 (fragment): reverse tetracycline transactivator 3 activates expression from Tet-responsive promoters in the presence of doxycycline
   6187..6398    -  promoter       EF-1α core promoter: core promoter for human elongation factor EF-1α
>Addgene plasmid #222568 | pPB-cT3G-cERP2-SOD1 | addgene full sequence | sequence record 437992 | Addgene NGS Result
ATCACCTCGAGTTTACTCCCTATCAGTGATAGAGAACGTATGAAGAGTTTACTCCCTATCAGTGATAGAG
AACGTATGCAGACTTTACTCCCTATCAGTGATAGAGAACGTATAAGGAGTTTACTCCCTATCAGTGATAG
AGAACGTATGACCAGTTTACTCCCTATCAGTGATAGAGAACGTATCTACAGTTTACTCCCTATCAGTGAT
AGAGAACGTATATCCAGTTTACTCCCTATCAGTGATAGAGAACGTATAAGCTTGCCTATATAAGCAGAGC
TCGTTTAGTGAACCGTCAGATCGCCTGGAGACGCCATCCACGCTGTTTTGACCTCCATAGAAGACACCGG
GACCGATCCAGCCTCCGCGGTGGCGGCATCGGTACACAAGTTTGTACAAAAAAGCAGGCTTAGCCACC
[462 nt withheld, positions 419-880]
TAATACCCAGCTTTCTTGTACAAAGTGGTATACCCATACGATGTTCCAGATTACGCTTAGTAATGAGAAA
TACTCAGAAGATGTCACTCACCATAGTCCGCAGTGAAAGATAAATGATCATTGGCGGTGCGCTCGCCGAG
TTTTAGAGCTAGAAATAGCAAGTAGGCCACTGAGCAAGAACTATGAATGAGATCTTTAGACATATTGCGG
CCGCTTTCTCCGCGATCCAGACATGATAAGATACATTGATGAGTTTGGACAAACCAAAACTAGAATGCAG
TGAAAAAAATGCCTTATTTGTGAAATTTGTGATGCTATTGCCTTATTTGTAACCATTATAAGCTGCAATA
AACAAGTTATCTATAACAAGAAAATATATATATAATAAGTTATCACGTAAGTAGAACATGAAATAACAAT
ATAATTATCGTATGAGTTAAATCTTAAAAGTCACGTAAAAGATAATCATGCGTCATTTTGACTCACGCGG
TCGTTATAGTTCAAAATCAGTGACACTTACCGCATTGACAAGCACGCCTCACGGGAGCTCCAAGCGGCGA
CTGAGATGTCCTAAATGCACAGCGACGGATTCGCGCTATTTAGAAAGAGAGAGCAATATTTCAAGAATGC
ATGCGTCAATTTTACGCAGACTATCTTTCTAGGGTTAAGAATTCACTGGCCGTCGTTTTACAACGTCGTG
ACTGGGAAAACCCTGGCGTTACCCAACTTAATCGCCTTGCAGCACATCCCCCTTTCGCCAGCTGGCGTAA
TAGCGAAGAGGCCCGCACCGATCGCCCTTCCCAACAGTTGCGCAGCCTGAATGGCGAATGGCGCCTGATG
CGGTATTTTCTCCTTACGCATCTGTGCGGTATTTCACACCGCATATGGTGCACTCTCAGTACAATCTGCT
CTGATGCCGCATAGTTAAGCCAGCCCCGACACCCGCCAACACCCGCTGACGCGCCCTGACGGGCTTGTCT
GCTCCCGGCATCCGCTTACAGACAAGCTGTGACCATGTCTCCGGGAGCTGCATGTGTCAGAGGTTTTCAC
CGTCATCACCGAAACACGCGAGTTCGAAAGGGCCTCGTGATACGCCTATTTTTATAGGTTAATGTCATGA
TAATAATGGTTTCTTAGACGTCAGGTGGCACTTTTCGGGGAAATGTGCGCGGAACCCCTATTTGTTTATT
TTTCTAAATACATTCAAATATGTATCCGCTCATGAGACAATAACCCTGATAAATGCTTCAATAATATTGA
AAAAGGAAGAGTATGAGTATTCAACATTTCCGTGTCGCCCTTATTCCCTTTTTTGCGGCATTTTGCCTTC
CTGTTTTTGCTCACCCAGAAACGCTGGTGAAAGTAAAAGATGCTGAAGATCAGTTGGGTGCACGAGTGGG
TTACATCGAACTGGATCTCAACAGCGGTAAGATCCTTGAGAGTTTTCGCCCCGAAGAACGTTTTCCAATG
ATGAGCACTTTTAAAGTTCTGCTATGTGGCGCGGTATTATCCCGTATTGACGCCGGGCAAGAGCAACTCG
GTCGCCGCATACACTATTCTCAGAATGACTTGGTTGAGTACTCACCAGTCACAGAAAAGCATCTTACGGA
TGGCATGACAGTAAGAGAATTATGCAGTGCTGCCATAACCATGAGTGATAACACTGCGGCCAACTTACTT
CTGACAACGATCGGAGGACCGAAGGAGCTAACCGCTTTTTTGCACAACATGGGGGATCATGTAACTCGCC
TTGATCGTTGGGAACCGGAGCTGAATGAAGCCATACCAAACGACGAGCGTGACACCACGATGCCTGTAGC
AATGGCAACAACGTTGCGCAAACTATTAACTGGCGAACTACTTACTCTAGCTTCCCGGCAACAATTAATA
GACTGGATGGAGGCGGATAAAGTTGCAGGACCACTTCTGCGCTCGGCCCTTCCGGCTGGCTGGTTTATTG
CTGATAAATCTGGAGCCGGTGAGCGTGGTTCACGCGGTATCATTGCAGCACTGGGGCCAGATGGTAAGCC
CTCCCGTATCGTAGTTATCTACACGACGGGGAGTCAGGCAACTATGGATGAACGAAATAGACAGATCGCT
GAGATAGGTGCCTCACTGATTAAGCATTGGTAACTGTCAGACCAAGTTTACTCATATATACTTTAGATTG
ATTTAAAACTTCATTTTTAATTTAAAAGGATCTAGGTGAAGATCCTTTTTGATAATCTCATGACCAAAAT
CCCTTAACGTGAGTTTTCGTTCCACTGAGCGTCAGACCCCGTAGAAAAGATCAAAGGATCTTCTTGAGAT
CCTTTTTTTCTGCGCGTAATCTGCTGCTTGCAAACAAAAAAACCACCGCTACCAGCGGTGGTTTGTTTGC
CGGATCAAGAGCTACCAACTCTTTTTCCGAAGGTAACTGGCTTCAGCAGAGCGCAGATACCAAATACTGT
TCTTCTAGTGTAGCCGTAGTTAGGCCACCACTTCAAGAACTCTGTAGCACCGCCTACATACCTCGCTCTG
CTAATCCTGTTACCAGTGGCTGCTGCCAGTGGCGATAAGTCGTGTCTTACCGGGTTGGACTCAAGACGAT
AGTTACCGGATAAGGCGCAGCGGTCGGGCTGAACGGGGGGTTCGTGCACACAGCCCAGCTTGGAGCGAAC
GACCTACACCGAACTGAGATACCTACAGCGTGAGCTATGAGAAAGCGCCACGCTTCCCGAAGGGAGAAAG
GCGGACAGGTATCCGGTAAGCGGCAGGGTCGGAACAGGAGAGCGCACGAGGGAGCTTCCAGGGGGAAACG
CCTGGTATCTTTATAGTCCTGTCGGGTTTCGCCACCTCTGACTTGAGCGTCGATTTTTGTGATGCTCGTC
AGGGGGGCGGAGCCTATGGAAAAACGCCAGCAACGCGGCCTTTTTACGGTTCCTGGCCTTTTGCTGGCCT
TTTGCTCACATGTTCTTTCCTGCGTTATCCCCTGATTCTGTGGATAACCGTATTACCGCCTTTGAGTGAG
CTGATACCGCTCGCCGCAGCCGAACGACCGAGCGCAGCGAGTCAGTGAGCGAGGAAGCGGATGAGCGCCC
AATACGCAAACCGCCTCTCACCGCGCGTTGGCCGATTCATTAATGCAGCTGGCACGACAGGTTTCCCGAC
TGGAAAGCGGGCAGTGAGCGCAACGCAAACCGCCTCTCCCCGCGCGTTGGCCGATTCATTAATGCAGCTG
GCACGACAGGTTTCCCGACTGGAAAGCGGGCAGTGAGCGCAACGCAATTAATGTGAGTTAGCTCACTCAT
TAGGCACCCCAGGCTTTACACTTTATGCTTCCGGCTCGTATGTTGTGTGGAATTGTGAGCGGATAACAAT
TTCACACAGGAAACAGCTATGACCATGATTACGCCAAGGTCGACTTAACCCTAGAAAGATAATCATATTG
TGACGTACGTTAAAGATAATCATGCGTAAAATTGACGCATGTGTTTTATCGGTCTGTATATCGAGGTTTA
TTTATTAATTTGAATAGATATTAAGTTTTATTATATTTACACTTACATACTAATAATAAATTCAACAAAC
AATTTATTTATGTTTATTTATTTATTAAAAAAAAACAAAAACTCAAAATTTCTTCTATAAAGTAACAAAA
CTTTTAGCAGTGAAAAAAATGCTTTATTTGTGAAATTTGTGATGCTATTGCTTTATTTGTAACCATTATA
AGCTGCAATAAACAAGTTAACAACAACAATTGCATTCATTTTATGTTTCAGGTTCAGGGGGAGGTGTGGG
AGGTTTTTTAAAGCAAGTAAAACCTCTACAAATGTGGTATGGCTGATTATGATCCTCTGGAGATTCATGC
GCCAGGTTTTCTGGTCATGCACCACGTTCGTGGGCCCTCAGGAACCTCCACGTCAGCGGTAACTGTGAAG
CCCAGTCGCTCGTAAAAAGGAAGATTCCGGGGAGCACTGGTTTCGAGGAACGCCGGCACGCCAGCCCGTT
CCGCGGCCTCAACACCAGGAAGAACGACAGCGCTTCCCAAACCTTTACCTTGGTGATCTGGGCTGACACC
GACAGTGGCAAGAAACCACGCAGGCTCCTTTGGTCTATGAGGAGCCAGCAAGCCCTCCATTTGCTGTTGT
GCCGCCAACCTACTCCCTGACAGCTCGGCCATCCGCGGACCTATTTCCGCGAACACTGCGCCGGCTTCGA
CGCTTTCCGGAGTAGTCCAGACCGCAACTGCGGCACCATCGTCCGCAACCCAAACTTTACCAATGTCCAG
ACCCACGCGCGTAAGAAACAGCTCTTGCAACTCAGTTACCCTCTCTATGTGTCTGTCCGGATCTACGGTA
TGGCGGGTCGCTGGATAATCTGCAAATGCTGCGGCAAGTGTTCGGACAGCCCGTGGTACATCGTCACGGG
TAGCGAGCCTAACAGTGGGCTTATATTCCGTCATGGGGCCGGGGTTCTCCTCCACGTCGCCGGCCTGCTT
CAGCAGGCTGAAGTTGGTGGCGCCGCTGCCCCCGGGGAGCATGTCAAGGTCAAAATCGTCAAGAGCGTCA
GCAGGCAGCATATCAAGGTCAAAGTCGTCAAGGGCATCGGCTGGGAGCATGTCTAAGTCAAAATCGTCAA
GGGCGTCGGTCGGCCCGCCGCTTTCGCACTTTAGCTGTTTCTCCAGGCCACATATGATTAGTTCCAGGCC
GAAAAGGAAGGCAGGTTCGGCTCCCTGCCGGTCGAACAGCTCAATTGCTTGTTTCAGAAGTGGGGGCATA
GAATCGGTGGTAGGTGTCTCTCTTTCCTCTTTTGCTACTTGATGCTCCTGTTCCTCCAATACGCAGCCCA
GTGTAAAGTGGCCCACGGCGGACAGAGCGTACAGTGCGTTCTCCAGGGAGAAGCCTTGCTGACACAGGAA
CGCGAGCTGATTTTCCAGGGTTTCGTACTGTTTCTCTGTTGGGCGGGTGCCGAGATGCACTTTAGCCCCG
TCGCGATGTGAGAGGAGAGCACAGCGGTATGACTTGGCGTTGTTCCGCAGAAAGTCTTGCCATGACTCGC
CTTCCAGGGGGCAGGAGTGGGTATGATGCCTGTCCAGCATCTCGATTGGCAGGGCATCGAGCAGGGCCCG
CTTGTTCTTCACGTGCCAGTACAGGGTAGGCTGCTCAACTCCCAGCTTTTGAGCGAGTTTCCTTGTCGTC
AGGCCTTCGATACCGACTCCATTGAGTAATTCCAGAGCAGAGTTTATGACTTTGCTCTTGTCCAGTCTAG
ACATCTTATCGTCATCGTCTTTGTAATCCATGGTGGCGGATCCCGCGTCACGACACCTGTGTTCTGGCGG
CAAACCCGTTGCGAAAAAGAACGTTCACGGCGACTACTGCACTTATATACGGTTCTCCCCCACCCTCGGG
AAAAAGGCGGAGCCAGTACACGACATCACTTTCCCAGTTTACCCCGCGCCACCTTCTCTAGGCACCGGTT
CAATTGCCGACCCCTCCCCCCAACTTCTCGGGGACTGTGGGCGATGTGCGCTCTGCCCACTGACGGGCAC
CGGAGCCACTCGAGTGGAATT
